>Addgene plasmid #114070 | pET-28b-T7-bLbCas12a-NLS(nucleoplasmin)-6xHis (RTW645) | addgene full sequence | sequence record 220511 | Addgene NGS Result
AGCGCCTGATGCGGTATTTTCTCCTTACGCATCTGTGCGGTATTTCACACCGCAATGGTGCACTCTCAGT
ACAATCTGCTCTGATGCCGCATAGTTAAGCCAGTATACACTCCGCTATCGCTACGTGACTGGGTCATGGC
TGCGCCCCGACACCCGCCAACACCCGCTGACGCGCCCTGACGGGCTTGTCTGCTCCCGGCATCCGCTTAC
AGACAAGCTGTGACCGTCTCCGGGAGCTGCATGTGTCAGAGGTTTTCACCGTCATCACCGAAACGCGCGA
GGCAGCTGCGGTAAAGCTCATCAGCGTGGTCGTGAAGCGATTCACAGATGTCTGCCTGTTCATCCGCGTC
CAGCTCGTTGAGTTTCTCCAGAAGCGTTAATGTCTGGCTTCTGATAAAGCGGGCCATGTTAAGGGCGGTT
TTTTCCTGTTTGGTCACTGATGCCTCCGTGTAAGGGGGATTTCTGTTCATGGGGGTAATGATACCGATGA
AACGAGAGAGGATGCTCACGATACGGGTTACTGATGATGAACATGCCCGGTTACTGGAACGTTGTGAGGG
TAAACAACTGGCGGTATGGATGCGGCGGGACCAGAGAAAAATCACTCAGGGTCAATGCCAGCGCTTCGTT
AATACAGATGTAGGTGTTCCACAGGGTAGCCAGCAGCATCCTGCGATGCAGATCCGGAACATAATGGTGC
AGGGCGCTGACTTCCGCGTTTCCAGACTTTACGAAACACGGAAACCGAAGACCATTCATGTTGTTGCTCA
GGTCGCAGACGTTTTGCAGCAGCAGTCGCTTCACGTTCGCTCGCGTATCGGTGATTCATTCTGCTAACCA
GTAAGGCAACCCCGCCAGCCTAGCCGGGTCCTCAACGACAGGAGCACGATCATGCGCACCCGTGGGGCCG
CCATGCCGGCGATAATGGCCTGCTTCTCGCCGAAACGTTTGGTGGCGGGACCAGTGACGAAGGCTTGAGC
GAGGGCGTGCAAGATTCCGAATACCGCAAGCGACAGGCCGATCATCGTCGCGCTCCAGCGAAAGCGGTCC
TCGCCGAAAATGACCCAGAGCGCTGCCGGCACCTGTCCTACGAGTTGCATGATAAAGAAGACAGTCATAA
GTGCGGCGACGATAGTCATGCCCCGCGCCCACCGGAAGGAGCTGACTGGGTTGAAGGCTCTCAAGGGCAT
CGGTCGAGATCCCGGTGCCTAATGAGTGAGCTAACTTACATTAATTGCGTTGCGCTCACTGCCCGCTTTC
CAGTCGGGAAACCTGTCGTGCCAGCTGCATTAATGAATCGGCCAACGCGCGGGGAGAGGCGGTTTGCGTA
TTGGGCGCCAGGGTGGTTTTTCTTTTCACCAGTGAGACGGGCAACAGCTGATTGCCCTTCACCGCCTGGC
CCTGAGAGAGTTGCAGCAAGCGGTCCACGCTGGTTTGCCCCAGCAGGCGAAAATCCTGTTTGATGGTGGT
TAACGGCGGGATATAACATGAGCTGTCTTCGGTATCGTCGTATCCCACTACCGAGATATCCGCACCAACG
CGCAGCCCGGACTCGGTAATGGCGCGCATTGCGCCCAGCGCCATCTGATCGTTGGCAACCAGCATCGCAG
TGGGAACGATGCCCTCATTCAGCATTTGCATGGTTTGTTGAAAACCGGACATGGCACTCCAGTCGCCTTC
CCGTTCCGCTATCGGCTGAATTTGATTGCGAGTGAGATATTTATGCCAGCCAGCCAGACGCAGACGCGCC
GAGACAGAACTTAATGGGCCCGCTAACAGCGCGATTTGCTGGTGACCCAATGCGACCAGATGCTCCACGC
CCAGTCGCGTACCGTCTTCATGGGAGAAAATAATACTGTTGATGGGTGTCTGGTCAGAGACATCAAGAAA
TAACGCCGGAACATTAGTGCAGGCAGCTTCCACAGCAATGGCATCCTGGTCATCCAGCGGATAGTTAATG
ATCAGCCCACTGACGCGTTGCGCGAGAAGATTGTGCACCGCCGCTTTACAGGCTTCGACGCCGCTTCGTT
CTACCATCGACACCACCACGCTGGCACCCAGTTGATCGGCGCGAGATTTAATCGCCGCGACAATTTGCGA
CGGCGCGTGCAGGGCCAGACTGGAGGTGGCAACGCCAATCAGCAACGACTGTTTGCCCGCCAGTTGTTGT
GCCACGCGGTTGGGAATGTAATTCAGCTCCGCCATCGCCGCTTCCACTTTTTCCCGCGTTTTCGCAGAAA
CGTGGCTGGCCTGGTTCACCACGCGGGAAACGGTCTGATAAGAGACACCGGCATACTCTGCGACATCGTA
TAACGTTACTGGTTTCACATTCACCACCCTGAATTGACTCTCTTCCGGGCGCTATCATGCCATACCGCGA
AAGGTTTTGCGCCATTCGATGGTGTCCGGGATCTCGACGCTCTCCCTTATGCGACTCCTGCATTAGGAAG
CAGCCCAGTAGTAGGTTGAGGCCGTTGAGCACCGCCGCCGCAAGGAATGGTGCATGCAAGGAGATGGCGC
CCAACAGTCCCCCGGCCACGGGGCCTGCCACCATACCCACGCCGAAACAAGCGCTCATGAGCCCGAAGTG
GCGAGCCCGATCTTCCCCATCGGTGATGTCGGCGATATAGGCGCCAGCAACCGCACCTGTGGCGCCGGTG
ATGCCGGCCACGATGCGTCCGGCGTAGAGGATCGAGATCTCGATCCCGCGAAATTAATACGACTCACTAT
AGGGGAATTGTGAGCGGATAACAATTCCCCTCTAGAAATAATTTTGTTTAACTTTAAGAAGGAGATATAC
CATGGGCAGCAAACTGGAAAAATTTACGAATTGTTATAGCCTGTCCAAGACCCTGCGTTTCAAAGCCATC
CCCGTTGGCAAAACCCAGGAGAATATTGATAATAAACGTCTGCTGGTTGAGGATGAAAAAAGAGCAGAAG
ACTATAAGGGAGTCAAAAAACTGCTGGATCGGTACTACCTGAGCTTTATAAATGACGTGCTGCATAGCAT
TAAACTGAAAAATCTGAATAACTATATTAGTCTGTTCCGCAAGAAAACCCGAACAGAGAAAGAAAATAAA
GAGCTGGAAAACCTGGAGATCAATCTGCGTAAAGAGATCGCAAAAGCTTTTAAAGGAAATGAAGGTTATA
AAAGCCTGTTCAAAAAAGACATTATTGAAACCATCCTGCCGGAATTTCTGGATGATAAAGACGAGATAGC
GCTCGTGAACAGCTTCAACGGGTTCACGACCGCCTTCACGGGCTTTTTCGATAACAGGGAAAATATGTTT
TCAGAGGAAGCCAAAAGCACCTCGATAGCGTTCCGTTGCATTAATGAAAATTTGACAAGATATATCAGCA
ACATGGATATTTTCGAGAAAGTTGATGCGATCTTTGACAAACATGAAGTGCAGGAGATTAAGGAAAAAAT
TCTGAACAGCGATTATGATGTTGAGGATTTTTTCGAGGGGGAATTTTTTAACTTTGTACTGACACAGGAA
GGTATAGATGTGTATAATGCTATTATCGGCGGGTTCGTTACCGAATCCGGCGAGAAAATTAAGGGTCTGA
ATGAGTACATCAATCTGTATAACCAAAAGACCAAACAGAAACTGCCAAAATTCAAACCGCTGTACAAGCA
AGTCCTGAGCGATCGGGAAAGCTTGAGCTTTTACGGTGAAGGTTATACCAGCGACGAGGAGGTACTGGAG
GTCTTTCGCAATACCCTGAACAAGAACAGCGAAATTTTCAGCTCCATTAAAAAGCTGGAGAAACTGTTTA
AGAATTTTGACGAGTACAGCAGCGCAGGTATTTTTGTGAAGAACGGACCTGCCATAAGCACCATTAGCAA
GGATATTTTTGGAGAGTGGAATGTTATCCGTGATAAATGGAACGCGGAATATGATGACATACACCTGAAA
AAGAAGGCTGTGGTAACTGAGAAATATGAAGACGATCGCCGCAAAAGCTTTAAAAAAATCGGCAGCTTTA
GCCTGGAGCAGCTGCAGGAATATGCGGACGCCGACCTGAGCGTGGTCGAGAAACTGAAGGAAATTATTAT
CCAAAAAGTGGATGAGATTTACAAGGTATATGGTAGCAGCGAAAAACTGTTTGATGCGGACTTCGTTCTG
GAAAAAAGCCTGAAAAAAAATGATGCTGTTGTTGCGATCATGAAAGACCTGCTCGATAGCGTTAAGAGCT
TTGAAAATTACATTAAAGCATTCTTTGGCGAGGGCAAAGAAACAAACAGAGACGAAAGCTTTTATGGCGA
CTTCGTCCTGGCTTATGACATCCTGTTGAAGGTAGATCATATATATGATGCAATTCGTAATTACGTAACC
CAAAAGCCGTACAGCAAAGATAAGTTCAAACTGTATTTCCAGAACCCGCAGTTTATGGGTGGCTGGGACA
AAGACAAGGAGACAGACTATCGCGCCACTATTCTGCGTTACGGCAGCAAGTACTATCTCGCCATCATGGA
CAAAAAATATGCAAAGTGTCTGCAGAAAATCGATAAAGACGACGTGAACGGAAATTACGAAAAGATTAAT
TATAAGCTGCTGCCAGGGCCCAACAAGATGTTACCGAAAGTATTTTTTTCCAAAAAATGGATGGCATACT
ATAACCCGAGCGAGGATATACAGAAGATTTACAAAAATGGGACCTTCAAAAAGGGGGATATGTTCAATCT
GAATGACTGCCACAAACTGATCGATTTTTTTAAAGATAGCATCAGCCGTTATCCTAAATGGTCAAACGCG
TATGATTTTAATTTCTCCGAAACGGAGAAATATAAAGACATTGCTGGTTTCTATCGCGAAGTCGAAGAAC
AGGGTTATAAAGTTAGCTTTGAATCGGCCAGCAAGAAAGAGGTTGATAAACTGGTGGAGGAGGGTAAGCT
GTATATGTTTCAGATTTATAACAAAGACTTTAGCGACAAAAGCCACGGTACTCCTAATCTGCATACGATG
TACTTTAAACTGCTGTTTGATGAGAATAACCACGGCCAAATCCGTCTCTCCGGTGGAGCAGAACTTTTTA
TGCGGCGTGCGAGCCTAAAAAAGGAAGAACTGGTGGTGCATCCCGCCAACAGCCCGATTGCTAACAAAAA
TCCAGATAATCCTAAGAAGACCACCACACTGTCGTACGATGTCTATAAGGATAAACGTTTCTCGGAAGAC
CAGTATGAATTGCATATACCGATAGCAATTAATAAATGCCCAAAAAACATTTTCAAAATCAACACTGAAG
TTCGTGTGCTGCTGAAACATGATGATAATCCGTATGTGATCGGAATTGACCGTGGGGAGAGAAATCTGCT
GTATATTGTAGTCGTTGATGGCAAGGGCAACATCGTTGAGCAGTATAGCCTGAATGAAATAATTAATAAT
TTTAACGGTATACGTATTAAAACCGACTATCATAGCCTGCTGGATAAAAAGGAGAAAGAGCGTTTTGAGG
CACGCCAAAATTGGACGAGCATCGAAAACATCAAGGAACTGAAGGCAGGATATATCAGCCAAGTAGTCCA
TAAAATCTGTGAACTGGTGGAGAAGTACGACGCTGTCATTGCCCTGGAAGACCTCAATAGCGGCTTTAAA
AACAGCCGGGTGAAGGTGGAGAAACAGGTATACCAAAAGTTTGAAAAGATGCTCATTGATAAGCTGAACT
ATATGGTTGATAAAAAGAGCAACCCGTGCGCCACTGGCGGTGCACTGAAAGGGTACCAAATTACCAATAA
ATTTGAAAGCTTTAAAAGCATGAGCACGCAGAATGGGTTTATTTTTTATATACCAGCATGGCTGACGAGC
AAGATTGACCCCAGCACTGGTTTTGTCAATCTGCTGAAAACCAAATACACAAGCATTGCGGATAGCAAAA
AATTTATTTCGAGCTTCGACCGTATTATGTATGTTCCGGAGGAAGATCTGTTTGAATTTGCCCTGGATTA
TAAAAACTTCAGCCGCACCGATGCAGATTATATCAAAAAATGGAAGCTGTACAGTTATGGTAATCGTATA
CGTATCTTCCGTAATCCGAAGAAAAACAATGTGTTCGATTGGGAAGAGGTCTGTCTGACCAGCGCGTATA
AAGAACTGTTCAACAAGTACGGAATAAATTATCAGCAAGGTGACATTCGCGCACTGCTGTGTGAACAGTC
AGATAAAGCATTTTATAGCAGCTTTATGGCGCTGATGAGCCTGATGCTCCAGATGCGCAACAGCATAACC
GGTCGCACAGATGTTGACTTTCTGATCAGCCCTGTGAAGAATAGCGACGGCATCTTCTACGATTCCAGGA
ACTATGAAGCACAGGAAAACGCTATTCTGCCTAAAAATGCCGATGCCAACGGCGCCTATAATATTGCACG
GAAGGTTCTGTGGGCGATTGGACAGTTCAAGAAAGCGGAAGATGAGAAGCTGGATAAGGTAAAAATTGCT
ATTAGCAATAAGGAATGGCTGGAGTACGCACAGACATCGGTTAAACACGGTAGTAAAAGGCCGGCGGCCA
CGAAAAAGGCCGGCCAGGCAAAAAAGAAAAAGGGAGCGGCCGCACTCGAGCACCACCACCACCACCACTG
AGATCCGGCTGCTAACAAAGCCCGAAAGGAAGCTGAGTTGGCTGCTGCCACCGCTGAGCAATAACTAGCA
TAACCCCTTGGGGCCTCTAAACGGGTCTTGAGGGGTTTTTTGCTGAAAGGAGGAACTATATCCGGATTGG
CGAATGGG
[124 nt withheld, positions 6729-6852]
C
[91 nt withheld, positions 6854-6944]
A
[49 nt withheld, positions 6946-6994]
CCTTTGACGTTGGAGTCCACGTTCTTT
[37 nt withheld, positions 7022-7058]
ACCCTATCTCGGTCTATTCTTTTGATTTATAAGGGATTTTGCCGATTTCGGCCTATTGGTTAAAAAATGA
GCTGATTTAACAAAAATTTAACGCGAATTTTAACAAAATATTAACGCTTACAATTTAGGTGGCACTTTTC
GGGGAAATGTGCGCGGAACCCCTATTTGTTTATTTTTCTAAATACATTCAAATATGTATCCGCTCATGAA
TTAATTCTTAGAAAAACTCATCGAGCATCAAATGAAACTGCAATTTATTCATATCAGGATTATCAATACC
ATATTTTTGAAAAAGCCGTTTCTGTAATGAAGGAGAAAACTCACCGAGGCAGTTCCATAGGATGGCAAGA
TCCTGGTATCGGTCTGCGATTCCGACTCGTCCAACATCAATACAACCTATTAATTTCCCCTCGTCAAAAA
TAAGGTTATCAAGTGAGAAATCACCATGAGTGACGACTGAATCCGGTGAGAATGGCAAAAGTTTATGCAT
TTCTTTCCAGACTTGTTCAACAGGCCAGCCATTACGCTCGTCATCAAAATCACTCGCATCAACCAAACCG
TTATTCATTCGTGATTGCGCCTGAGCGAGACGAAATACGCGATCGCTGTTAAAAGGACAATTACAAACAG
GAATCGAATGCAACCGGCGCAGGAACACTGCCAGCGCATCAACAATATTTTCACCTGAATCAGGATATTC
TTCTAATACCTGGAATGCTGTTTTCCCGGGGATCGCAGTGGTGAGTAACCATGCATCATCAGGAGTACGG
ATAAAATGCTTGATGGTCGGAAGAGGCATAAATTCCGTCAGCCAGTTTAGTCTGACCATCTCATCTGTAA
CATCATTGGCAACGCTACCTTTGCCATGTTTCAGAAACAACTCTGGCGCATCGGGCTTCCCATACAATCG
ATAGATTGTCGCACCTGATTGCCCGACATTATCGCGAGCCCATTTATACCCATATAAATCAGCATCCATG
TTGGAATTTAATCGCGGCCTAGAGCAAGACGTTTCCCGTTGAATATGGCTCATAACACCCCTTGTATTAC
TGTTTATGTAAGCAGACAGTTTTATTGTTCATGACCAAAATCCCTTAACGTGAGTTTTCGTTCCACTGAG
CGTCAGACCCCGTAGAAAAGATCAAAGGATCTTCTTGAGATCCTTTTTTTCTGCGCGTAATCTGCTGCTT
GCAAACAAAAAAACCACCGCTACCAGCGGTGGTTTGTTTGCCGGATCAAGAGCTACCAACTCTTTTTCCG
AAGGTAACTGGCTTCAGCAGAGCGCAGATACCAAATACTGTCCTTCTAGTGTAGCCGTAGTTAGGCCACC
ACTTCAAGAACTCTGTAGCACCGCCTACATACCTCGCTCTGCTAATCCTGTTACCAGTGGCTGCTGCCAG
TGGCGATAAGTCGTGTCTTACCGGGTTGGACTCAAGACGATAGTTACCGGATAAGGCGCAGCGGTCGGGC
TGAACGGGGGGTTCGTGCACACAGCCCAGCTTGGAGCGAACGACCTACACCGAACTGAGATACCTACAGC
GTGAGCTATGAGAAAGCGCCACGCTTCCCGAAGGGAGAAAGGCGGACAGGTATCCGGTAAGCGGCAGGGT
CGGAACAGGAGAGCGCACGAGGGAGCTTCCAGGGGGAAACGCCTGGTATCTTTATAGTCCTGTCGGGTTT
CGCCACCTCTGACTTGAGCGTCGATTTTTGTGATGCTCGTCAGGGGGGCGGAGCCTATGGAAAAACGCCA
GCAACGCGGCCTTTTTACGGTTCCTGGCCTTTTGCTGGCCTTTTGCTCACATGTTCTTTCCTGCGTTATC
CCCTGATTCTGTGGATAACCGTATTACCGCCTTTGAGTGAGCTGATACCGCTCGCCGCAGCCGAACGACC
GAGCGCAGCGAGTCAGTGAGCGAGGAAGCGGAAG
Features (pLannotate 1.2.2; 19 found; start..end, strand, type, name):
      5..144     -  misc_feature   bom: basis of mobility region from pBR322
    246..437     -  CDS            rop: Rop protein, which maintains plasmids at low copy number; rop
    454..834     +  CDS            YPB1_ECOLX: Protein predicted: Swiss-Prot protein existence level 4. From Escherichia coli.
    906..1197    -  CDS            TcR (fragment): tetracycline efflux protein; tet; confers resistance to tetracycline
   1212..1233    -  protein_bind   CAP binding site: CAP binding activates transcription in the presence of cAMP. E. coli catabolite activator protein
   1246..2328    -  CDS            lacI: lac repressor; lacI; The lac repressor binds to the lac operator to inhibit transcription in E. coli. This inhibition can be relieved by adding lactose or isopropyl-β-D-thiogalactopyranoside (IPTG).
   2329..2406    -  promoter       lacI promoter: lacI
   2414..2693    -  CDS            TcR (fragment): tetracycline efflux protein; tet; confers resistance to tetracycline
   2715..2733    +  promoter       T7 promoter: promoter for bacteriophage T7 RNA polymerase
   2734..2758    +  protein_bind   lac operator: The lac repressor binds to the lac operator to inhibit transcription in E. coli. This inhibition can be relieved by adding lactose or isopropyl-β-D-thiogalactopyranoside (IPTG). lac repressor encoded by lacI
   2773..2795    +  RBS            RBS: efficient ribosome binding site from bacteriophage T7 gene 10 (Olins and Rangwala, 1989)
   6495..6542    +  CDS            nucleoplasmin NLS: bipartite nuclear localization signal from nucleoplasmin
   6561..6578    +  CDS            9xHis (fragment): 9xHis affinity tag
   6588..6637    +  CDS            SET1 (fragment): solubility-enhancement tag derived from T7 phage gene 10B
   6645..6692    +  terminator     T7 terminator: transcription terminator for bacteriophage T7 RNA polymerase
   6729..7157    +  rep_origin     f1 ori (sequence partly withheld): f1 bacteriophage origin of replication; arrow indicates direction of (+) strand synthesis
   7210..7267    +  promoter       AmpR promoter (fragment): bla
   7276..8091    -  CDS            KanR: aminoglycoside phosphotransferase; aph(3')-Ia; confers resistance to kanamycin in bacteria or G418 (Geneticin®) in eukaryotes
   8213..8801    +  rep_origin     ori: high-copy-number ColE1/pMB1/pBR322/pUC origin of replication
