[The description below was written by a language model from this plasmid's Addgene catalogue record and pLannotate feature annotations shown in this document.]
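Description:
pET-28b-T7-bLbCas12a-NLS(nucleoplasmin)-6xHis (RTW645) is a bacterial expression plasmid of about 9 kb, built by Gibson cloning into a pET-28b backbone that previously carried a His-tagged Cas9. It is selected with kanamycin through an aminoglycoside phosphotransferase (KanR) gene and replicates from a ColE1/pMB1-type origin. The catalogue lists it as high copy, although the feature table also shows the pBR322-derived rop gene and bom region, which are normally associated with copy-number restraint and mobilisation. An f1 phage origin is also present. Short tetracycline-resistance fragments flanking lacI and a partial AmpR promoter are backbone remnants rather than functional markers.

The payload is a synthetic, bacterial codon-optimised open reading frame for LbCas12a, the RNA-guided nuclease, fused at its C terminus to the bipartite nucleoplasmin nuclear localisation signal and a 6xHis affinity tag. The Cas12a coding region itself was not recognised by the automated annotation, but it corresponds to the roughly 3.7 kb unannotated span between the ribosome binding site and the NLS. The tag is detected there as a fragment of a 9xHis feature. A short hit to a T7 gene 10-derived solubility tag lies after the His tag, and is likely residual vector sequence. Expression is driven by a T7 promoter followed by a lac operator and the T7 gene 10 ribosome binding site, and ends at the T7 terminator. The plasmid-borne lacI gene supplies repressor, so transcription is held off until IPTG induction in a host that provides T7 RNA polymerase.

The construct is intended for recombinant production of LbCas12a in E. coli. The His tag allows metal-affinity purification, and the NLS would direct the purified protein to the nucleus if it is delivered into eukaryotic cells. It was deposited in connection with work on engineered Cas12a variants for gene, epigenetic and base editing.
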