Addgene plasmid #114070: pET-28b-T7-bLbCas12a-NLS(nucleoplasmin)-6xHis (RTW645)
Purpose: T7 promoter bacterial expression plasmid for bacterial codon optimized LbCas12a with C-terminal NLS and His-tag
Depositing lab: Keith Joung & Benjamin Kleinstiver. Depositing organization: Massachusetts General Hospital. Publication: Engineered CRISPR-Cas12a variants with increased activities and improved targeting ranges for gene, epigenetic and base editing. Kleinstiver BP, Sousa AA, Walton RT, Tak YE, Hsu JY, Clement K, Welch MM, Horng JE, Malagon-Lopez J, Scarfo I, Maus MV, Pinello L, Aryee MJ, Joung JK. Nat Biotechnol. 2019 Feb 11. pii: 10.1038/s41587-018-0011-0. doi: 10.1038/s41587-018-0011-0. PubMed 30742127.
Backbone
  Vector backbone: pET-28b-Cas9-His
  Backbone manufacturer: Schier Lab (Addgene plasmid # 47327)
  Vector type: Bacterial Expression
Growth in bacteria
  Bacterial resistance: Kanamycin, 50 μg/mL
  Growth temperature: 37°C
  Growth strain: DH5alpha
  Copy number: High Copy
Gene/Insert
  Gene/Insert name: bacteria codon optimized LbCas12a with C-terminal NLS and His-tag (alt name: RTW645)
  Species: Synthetic
  Tag / fusion protein: NLS(nucleoplasmin) and 6xHis (C terminal on insert)
  Cloning method: Gibson Cloning
Terms and licenses: Academic/Nonprofit Terms; Industry Terms: Not Available to Industry
How to cite: pET-28b-T7-bLbCas12a-NLS(nucleoplasmin)-6xHis (RTW645) was a gift from Keith Joung & Benjamin Kleinstiver (Addgene plasmid # 114070 ; http://n2t.net/addgene:114070 ; RRID:Addgene_114070)
